Addgene plasmid #100149: p7137 pHAGE-P-CMVt-N-HA-GAW-EIF3M
Purpose: Expresses EIF3M
Depositing lab: Peter Howley. Depositing organization: Harvard Medical School. Publication: Proteomic analysis and identification of cellular interactors of the giant ubiquitin ligase HERC2. Galligan JT, Martinez-Noel G, Arndt V, Hayes S, Chittenden TW, Harper JW, Howley PM. J Proteome Res. 2015 Feb 6;14(2):953-66. doi: 10.1021/pr501005v. Epub 2014 Dec 15. PubMed 25476789.
Backbone
  Vector backbone: PHAGE-P-CMVt-N-HA-GAW
  Backbone size w/o insert (bp): 7800
  Vector type: Mammalian Expression, Lentiviral
  Selectable markers: Puromycin
Growth in bacteria
  Bacterial resistance: Ampicillin, 100 μg/mL
  Growth temperature: 37°C
  Growth strain: NEB Stable
  Copy number: Unknown
Gene/Insert
  Gene/Insert name: EIF3M
  Species: H. sapiens (human)
  Entrez Gene: EIF3M (a.k.a. B5, GA17, PCID1, TANGO7, hfl-B5)
  Promoter: CMV
  Tag / fusion protein: HA (N terminal on backbone)
  Cloning method: Gateway Cloning
  Sequencing primers: 5′ M13F
Terms and licenses: Academic/Nonprofit Terms; Industry Terms: Not Available to Industry
How to cite: p7137 pHAGE-P-CMVt-N-HA-GAW-EIF3M was a gift from Peter Howley (Addgene plasmid # 100149 ; http://n2t.net/addgene:100149 ; RRID:Addgene_100149)
