[The description below was written by a language model from this plasmid's Addgene catalogue record and pLannotate feature annotations shown in this document.]
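Description:
p7137 pHAGE-P-CMVt-N-HA-GAW-EIF3M is an HIV-1-based, self-inactivating lentiviral expression plasmid of about 8.9 kb, built on the Gateway-compatible pHAGE-P-CMVt-N-HA-GAW backbone and used to express human EIF3M, a subunit of translation initiation factor 3, in mammalian cells. In bacteria it is maintained through a high-copy ColE1/pUC-type origin and selected with ampicillin via the β-lactamase gene. The viral portion runs from a truncated 5' LTR through the Ψ packaging signal with a partial gag sequence, the Rev response element and the cPPT/CTS, and ends at a ΔU3 3' LTR. These elements allow the transcript to be packaged, exported and integrated when packaging functions are supplied in trans, while the U3 deletion disables LTR promoter activity after integration.

The payload is driven by the CMV enhancer and promoter. Immediately downstream are short matches to tet operator-containing promoters, which is consistent with the "CMVt" name and suggests a tetracycline-repressor-regulatable CMV promoter, although the record does not explicitly describe inducibility. An N-terminal HA epitope supplied by the backbone precedes the EIF3M coding sequence, which is flanked by attB1 and attB2 sites left by Gateway recombination. A separate mouse PGK promoter drives puromycin N-acetyltransferase for selecting transduced or transfected cells, and a WPRE upstream of the 3' LTR enhances transcript expression. The construct was deposited in connection with a proteomic study of cellular interactors of the ubiquitin ligase HERC2. The HA tag is suited to detection and affinity purification of EIF3M in that kind of interaction analysis.
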