Features (pLannotate 1.2.2; 31 found; start..end, strand, type, name):
     35..623     +  rep_origin     ori: high-copy-number ColE1/pMB1/pBR322/pUC origin of replication
    806..860     +  CDS            lacI (fragment): lac repressor; lacI; The lac repressor binds to the lac operator to inhibit transcription in E. coli. This inhibition can be relieved by adding lactose or isopropyl-β-D-thiogalactopyranoside (IPTG).
    866..959     +  rep_origin     SV40 ori (fragment): SV40 origin of replication
    984..1021    +  CDS            lacI (fragment): lac repressor; lacI; The lac repressor binds to the lac operator to inhibit transcription in E. coli. This inhibition can be relieved by adding lactose or isopropyl-β-D-thiogalactopyranoside (IPTG).
   1034..1055    +  protein_bind   CAP binding site: CAP binding activates transcription in the presence of cAMP. E. coli catabolite activator protein
   1070..1100    +  promoter       lac promoter: promoter for the E. coli lac operon
   1108..1124    +  protein_bind   lac operator: The lac repressor binds to the lac operator to inhibit transcription in E. coli. This inhibition can be relieved by adding lactose or isopropyl-β-D-thiogalactopyranoside (IPTG). lac repressor encoded by lacI
   1158..1241    +  polyA_signal   SV40 poly(A) signal (fragment): SV40 polyadenylation signal
   1408..1737    +  CDS            nef (fragment): NEF_HV1BR - Experimental evidence at protein level: Swiss-Prot protein existence level 1. Extracellular Nef protein targets CD4(+) T-lymphocytes for apoptosis by interacting with CXCR4 surface receptors (PubMed:14990729). From Human immunodeficiency virus type 1 group M subtype B (isolate BRU/LAI) (HIV-1).
   1785..2042    +  LTR            5' LTR (truncated): truncated 5' long terminal repeat (LTR) from HIV-1
   2089..2214    +  misc_feature   HIV-1 Ψ: packaging signal of human immunodeficiency virus type 1
   2198..2536    +  CDS            HIV-1 gag (fragment): gag protein from human immunodeficiency virus 1; gag
   2711..2944    +  misc_feature   RRE: The Rev response element (RRE) of HIV-1 allows for Rev-dependent mRNA export from the nucleus to the cytoplasm.
   3321..3421    +  CDS            Rev (fragment): human immunodeficiency virus 1 (HIV-1) Rev protein; rev; enhances nuclear export of unspliced and incompletely spliced viral mRNAs
   3466..3583    +  misc_feature   cPPT/CTS: central polypurine tract and central termination sequence of HIV-1
   3635..3938    +  enhancer       CMV enhancer: human cytomegalovirus immediate early enhancer
   3939..4142    +  promoter       CMV promoter: human cytomegalovirus (CMV) immediate early promoter
   4144..4163    +  promoter       PLtetO-1 promoter (fragment): modified phage lambda PL promoter with tet operator sites (Lutz and Bujard, 1997)
   4165..4184    +  promoter       PLtetO-1 promoter (fragment): modified phage lambda PL promoter with tet operator sites (Lutz and Bujard, 1997)
   4192..4225    +  promoter       TRE3GV promoter (fragment): 3rd-generation Tet-responsive promoter that can be activated by binding of Tet-On® 3G, optimized for retroviral and lentiviral vectors
   4316..4342    +  CDS            3xHA (fragment): three tandem HA epitope tags
   4359..4376    +  protein_bind   attB1 (fragment): mutant version of attB; core recombination site for the Gateway® BP reaction BP Clonase™
   4382..5503    +  CDS            EIF3M: EIF3M_HUMAN - Also known as HFLB5, PCID1. Experimental evidence at protein level: Swiss-Prot protein existence level 1. (Microbial infection) May favor virus entry in case of infection with herpes simplex virus 1 (HSV1) or herpes simplex virus 2 (HSV2). From Homo sapiens (Human).
   5506..5529    -  protein_bind   attB2: mutant version of attB; recombination site for the Gateway® BP reaction BP Clonase™
   5548..6047    +  promoter       PGK promoter: mouse phosphoglycerate kinase 1 promoter
   6068..6667    +  CDS            PuroR: puromycin N-acetyltransferase; pac from Streptomyces alboniger; confers resistance to puromycin
   6734..7322    +  misc_feature   WPRE: woodchuck hepatitis virus posttranscriptional regulatory element
   7330..7395    +  CDS            nef (fragment): NEF_HV1Z2 - Experimental evidence at protein level: Swiss-Prot protein existence level 1. Extracellular Nef protein targets CD4(+) T-lymphocytes for apoptosis by interacting with CXCR4 surface receptors. From Human immunodeficiency virus type 1 group M subtype D (isolate Z2/CDC-Z34) (HIV-1).
   7397..7630    +  LTR            3' LTR (ΔU3): self-inactivating 3' long terminal repeat (LTR) from HIV-1
   7835..7939    +  promoter       AmpR promoter: bla
   7940..8800    +  CDS            AmpR: β-lactamase; bla; confers resistance to ampicillin, carbenicillin, and related antibiotics
>Addgene plasmid #100149 | p7137 pHAGE-P-CMVt-N-HA-GAW-EIF3M | addgene full sequence | sequence record 194472 | Addgene NGS Result
CGTCAGACCCCGTAGAAAAGATCAAAGGATCTTCTTGAGATCCTTTTTTTCTGCGCGTAATCTGCTGCTT
GCAAACAAAAAAACCACCGCTACCAGCGGTGGTTTGTTTGCCGGATCAAGAGCTACCAACTCTTTTTCCG
AAGGTAACTGGCTTCAGCAGAGCGCAGATACCAAATACTGTTCTTCTAGTGTAGCCGTAGTTAGGCCACC
ACTTCAAGAACTCTGTAGCACCGCCTACATACCTCGCTCTGCTAATCCTGTTACCAGTGGCTGCTGCCAG
TGGCGATAAGTCGTGTCTTACCGGGTTGGACTCAAGACGATAGTTACCGGATAAGGCGCAGCGGTCGGGC
TGAACGGGGGGTTCGTGCACACAGCCCAGCTTGGAGCGAACGACCTACACCGAACTGAGATACCTACAGC
GTGAGCTATGAGAAAGCGCCACGCTTCCCGAAGGGAGAAAGGCGGACAGGTATCCGGTAAGCGGCAGGGT
CGGAACAGGAGAGCGCACGAGGGAGCTTCCAGGGGGAAACGCCTGGTATCTTTATAGTCCTGTCGGGTTT
CGCCACCTCTGACTTGAGCGTCGATTTTTGTGATGCTCGTCAGGGGGGCGGAGCCTATGGAAAAACGCCA
GCAACGCGGCCTTTTTACGGTTCCTGGCCTTTTGCTGGCCTTTTGCTCACATGTTCTTTCCTGCGTTATC
CCCTGATTCTGTGGATAACCGTATTACCGCCTTTGAGTGAGCTGATACCGCTCGCCGCAGCCGAACGACC
GAGCGCAGCGAGTCAGTGAGCGAGGAAGCGGAAGAGCGCCCAATACGCAAACCGCCTCTCCCCGCGCGTT
GGCCGATTCATTAATGCAGCAAGCTCATGGCTGACTAATTTTTTTTATTTATGCAGAGGCCGAGGCCGCC
TCGGCCTCTGAGCTATTCCAGAAGTAGTGAGGAGGCTTTTTTGGAGGCCTAGGCTTTTGCAAAAAGCTCC
CCGTGGCACGACAGGTTTCCCGACTGGAAAGCGGGCAGTGAGCGCAACGCAATTAATGTGAGTTAGCTCA
CTCATTAGGCACCCCAGGCTTTACACTTTATGCTTCCGGCTCGTATGTTGTGTGGAATTGTGAGCGGATA
ACAATTTCACACAGGAAACAGCTATGACATGATTACGAATTTCACAAATAAAGCATTTTTTTCACTGCAT
TCTAGTTGTGGTTTGTCCAAACTCATCAATGTATCTTATCATGTCTGGATCAACTGGATAACTCAAGCTA
ACCAAAATCATCCCAAACTTCCCACCCCATACCCTATTACCACTGCCAATTACCTGTGGTTTCATTTACT
CTAAACCTGTGATTCCTCTGAATTATTTTCATTTTAAAGAAATTGTATTTGTTAAATATGTACTACAAAC
TTAGTAGTTGGAAGGGCTAATTCACTCCCAAAGAAGACAAGATATCCTTGATCTGTGGATCTACCACACA
CAAGGCTACTTCCCTGATTAGCAGAACTACACACCAGGGCCAGGGGTCAGATATCCACTGACCTTTGGAT
GGTGCTACAAGCTAGTACCAGTTGAGCCAGATAAGGTAGAAGAGGCCAATAAAGGAGAGAACACCAGCTT
GTTACACCCTGTGAGCCTGCATGGGATGGATGACCCGGAGAGAGAAGTGTTAGAGTGGAGGTTTGACAGC
CGCCTAGCATTTCATCACGTGGCCCGAGAGCTGCATCCGGAGTACTTCAAGAACTGCTGATATCGAGCTT
GCTACAAGGGACTTTCCGCTGGGGACTTTCCAGGGAGGCGTGGCCTGGGCGGGACTGGGGAGTGGCGAGC
CCTCAGATCCTGCATATAAGCAGCTGCTTTTTGCCTGTACTGGGTCTCTCTGGTTAGACCAGATCTGAGC
CTGGGAGCTCTCTGGCTAACTAGGGAACCCACTGCTTAAGCCTCAATAAAGCTTGCCTTGAGTGCTTCAA
GTAGTGTGTGCCCGTCTGTTGTGTGACTCTGGTAACTAGAGATCCCTCAGACCCTTTTAGTCAGTGTGGA
AAATCTCTAGCAGTGGCGCCCGAACAGGGACTTGAAAGCGAAAGGGAAACCAGAGGAGCTCTCTCGACGC
AGGACTCGGCTTGCTGAAGCGCGCACGGCAAGAGGCGAGGGGCGGCGACTGGTGAGTACGCCAAAAATTT
TGACTAGCGGAGGCTAGAAGGAGAGAGATGGGTGCGAGAGCGTCAGTATTAAGCGGGGGAGAATTAGATC
GCGATGGGAAAAAATTCGGTTAAGGCCAGGGGGAAAGAAAAAATATAAATTAAAACATATAGTATGGGCA
AGCAGGGAGCTAGAACGATTCGCAGTTAATCCTGGCCTGTTAGAAACATCAGAAGGCTGTAGACAAATAC
TGGGACAGCTACAACCATCCCTTCAGACAGGATCAGAAGAACTTAGATCATTATATAATACAGTAGCAAC
CCTCTATTGTGTGCATCAAAGGATAGAGATAAAAGACACCAAGGAAGCTTTAGACAAGATAGAGGAAGAG
CAAAACAAAAGTAAGACCACCGCACAGCAAGCGGCCGGCCGCTGATCTTCAGACCTGGAGGAGGAGATAT
GAGGGACAATTGGAGAAGTGAATTATATAAATATAAAGTAGTAAAAATTGAACCATTAGGAGTAGCACCC
ACCAAGGCAAAGAGAAGAGTGGTGCAGAGAGAAAAAAGAGCAGTGGGAATAGGAGCTTTGTTCCTTGGGT
TCTTGGGAGCAGCAGGAAGCACTATGGGCGCAGCGTCAATGACGCTGACGGTACAGGCCAGACAATTATT
GTCTGGTATAGTGCAGCAGCAGAACAATTTGCTGAGGGCTATTGAGGCGCAACAGCATCTGTTGCAACTC
ACAGTCTGGGGCATCAAGCAGCTCCAGGCAAGAATCCTGGCTGTGGAAAGATACCTAAAGGATCAACAGC
TCCTGGGGATTTGGGGTTGCTCTGGAAAACTCATTTGCACCACTGCTGTGCCTTGGAATGCTAGTTGGAG
TAATAAATCTCTGGAACAGATTTGGAATCACACGACCTGGATGGAGTGGGACAGAGAAATTAACAATTAC
ACAAGCTTAATACACTCCTTAATTGAAGAATCGCAAAACCAGCAAGAAAAGAATGAACAAGAATTATTGG
AATTAGATAAATGGGCAAGTTTGTGGAATTGGTTTAACATAACAAATTGGCTGTGGTATATAAAATTATT
CATAATGATAGTAGGAGGCTTGGTAGGTTTAAGAATAGTTTTTGCTGTACTTTCTATAGTGAATAGAGTT
AGGCAGGGATATTCACCATTATCGTTTCAGACCCACCTCCCAACCCCGAGGGGACCCGACAGGCCCGAAG
GAATAGAAGAAGAAGGTGGAGAGAGAGACAGAGACAGATCCATTCGATTAGTGAACGGATCTCGACGGTA
TCGCCGAATTCACAAATGGCAGTATTCATCCACAATTTTAAAAGAAAAGGGGGGATTGGGGGGTACAGTG
CAGGGGAAAGAATAGTAGACATAATAGCAACAGACATACAAACTAAAGAATTACAAAAACAAATTACAAA
AATTCAAAATTTTCGGGTTTATTACAGGGACAGCAGAGATCCAGTTTGGACTAGTGGAGTTCCGCGTTAC
ATAACTTACGGTAAATGGCCCGCCTGGCTGACCGCCCAACGACCCCCGCCCATTGACGTCAATAATGACG
TATGTTCCCATAGTAACGCCAATAGGGACTTTCCATTGACGTCAATGGGTGGAGTATTTACGGTAAACTG
CCCACTTGGCAGTACATCAAGTGTATCATATGCCAAGTACGCCCCCTATTGACGTCAATGACGGTAAATG
GCCCGCCTGGCATTATGCCCAGTACATGACCTTATGGGACTTTCCTACTTGGCAGTACATCTACGTATTA
GTCATCGCTATTACCATGGTGATGCGGTTTTGGCAGTACATCAATGGGCGTGGATAGCGGTTTGACTCAC
GGGGATTTCCAAGTCTCCACCCCATTGACGTCAATGGGAGTTTGTTTTGGCACCAAAATCAACGGGACTT
TCCAAAATGTCGTAACAACTCCGCCCCATTGACGCAAATGGGCGGTAGGCGTGTACGGTGGGAGGTCTAT
ATAAGCAGAGCTCTCCCTATCAGTGATAGAGATCTCCCTATCAGTGATAGAGATCGTCGACGAGCTCGTT
TAGTGAACCGTCAGATCGCCTGGAGACGCCATCCACGCTGTTTTGACCTCCATAGAAGACACCGGGACCG
ATCCAGCCTCCGGACTCTAGCGTTTAAACGCTAGCCACCATGGCGTACCCATACGATGTTCCAGATTACG
CTGCTCGAGGTTATCAAACAAGTTTGTACAAAAAAGTTGGCATGAGCGTCCCGGCCTTCATCGACATCAG
TGAAGAAGATCAGGCTGCTGAGCTTCGTGCTTATCTGAAATCTAAAGGAGCTGAGATTTCAGAAGAGAAC
TCGGAAGGTGGACTTCATGTTGATTTAGCTCAAATTATTGAAGCCTGTGATGTGTGTCTGAAGGAGGATG
ATAAAGATGTTGAAAGTGTGATGAACAGTGTGGTATCCCTACTCTTGATCCTGGAACCAGACAAGCAAGA
AGCTTTGATTGAAAGCCTATGTGAAAAGCTGGTCAAATTTCGCGAAGGTGAACGCCCGTCTCTGAGACTG
CAGTTGTTAAGCAACCTTTTCCACGGGATGGATAAGAATACTCCTGTAAGATACACAGTGTATTGCAGCC
TTATTAAAGTGGCAGCATCTTGTGGGGCCATCCAGTACATCCCAACTGAGCTGGATCAAGTTAGAAAATG
GATTTCTGACTGGAATCTCACCACTGAAAAAAAGCACACCCTTTTAAGACTACTTTATGAGGCACTTGTG
GATTGTAAGAAGAGTGATGCTGCTTCAAAAGTCATGGTGGAATTGCTCGGAAGTTACACAGAGGACAATG
CTTCCCAGGCTCGAGTTGATGCCCACAGGTGTATTGTACGAGCATTGAAAGATCCAAATGCATTTCTTTT
TGACCACCTTCTTACTTTAAAACCAGTCAAGTTTTTGGAAGGCGAGCTTATTCATGATCTTTTAACCATT
TTTGTGAGTGCTAAATTGGCATCATATGTCAAGTTTTATCAGAATAATAAAGACTTCATTGATTCACTTG
GCCTGTTACATGAACAGAATATGGCAAAAATGAGACTACTTACTTTTATGGGAATGGCAGTAGAAAATAA
GGAAATTTCTTTTGACACAATGCAGCAAGAACTTCAGATTGGAGCTGATGATGTTGAAGCATTTGTTATT
GACGCCGTAAGAACTAAAATGGTCTACTGCAAAATTGATCAGACCCAGAGAAAAGTAGTTGTCAGTCATA
GCACACATCGGACATTTGGAAAACAGCAGTGGCAACAACTGTATGACACACTTAATGCCTGGAAACAAAA
TCTGAACAAAGTGAAAAACAGCCTTTTGAGTCTTTCTGATACCTGCCCAACTTTCTTGTACAAAGTGGTT
CGATAACGAATTCTACCGGGTAGGGGAGGCGCTTTTCCCAAGGCAGTCTGGAGCATGCGCTTTAGCAGCC
CCGCTGGGCACTTGGCGCTACACAAGTGGCCTCTGGCCTCGCACACATTCCACATCCACCGGTAGGCGCC
AACCGGCTCCGTTCTTTGGTGGCCCCTTCGCGCCACCTTCTACTCCTCCCCTAGTCAGGAAGTTCCCCCC
CGCCCCGCAGCTCGCGTCGTGCAGGACGTGACAAATGGAAGTAGCACGTCTCACTAGTCTCGTGCAGATG
GACAGCACCGCTGAGCAATGGAAGCGGGTAGGCCTTTGGGGCAGCGGCCAATAGCAGCTTTGCTCCTTCG
CTTTCTGGGCTCAGAGGCTGGGAAGGGGTGGGTCCGGGGGCGGGCTCAGGGGCGGGCTCAGGGGCGGGGC
GGGCGCCCGAAGGTCCTCCGGAGGCCCGGCATTCTGCACGCTTCAAAAGCGCACGTCTGCCGCGCTGTTC
TCCTCTTCCTCATCTCCGGGCCTTTCGACCTGCAGCCCAAGCTTACCATGACCGAGTACAAGCCCACGGT
GCGCCTCGCCACCCGCGACGACGTCCCCAGGGCCGTACGCACCCTCGCCGCCGCGTTCGCCGACTACCCC
GCCACGCGCCACACCGTCGATCCGGACCGCCACATCGAGCGGGTCACCGAGCTGCAAGAACTCTTCCTCA
CGCGCGTCGGGCTCGACATCGGCAAGGTGTGGGTCGCGGACGACGGCGCCGCGGTGGCGGTCTGGACCAC
GCCGGAGAGCGTCGAAGCGGGGGCGGTGTTCGCCGAGATCGGCCCGCGCATGGCCGAGTTGAGCGGTTCC
CGGCTGGCCGCGCAGCAACAGATGGAAGGCCTCCTGGCGCCGCACCGGCCCAAGGAGCCCGCGTGGTTCC
TGGCCACCGTCGGCGTCTCGCCCGACCACCAGGGCAAGGGTCTGGGCAGCGCCGTCGTGCTCCCCGGAGT
GGAGGCGGCCGAGCGCGCCGGGGTGCCCGCCTTCCTGGAGACCTCCGCGCCCCGCAACCTCCCCTTCTAC
GAGCGGCTCGGCTTCACCGTCACCGCCGACGTCGAGGTGCCCGAAGGACCGCGCACCTGGTGCATGACCC
GCAAGCCCGGTGCCTGACGCCCGCCCCACGACCCGCAGCGCCCGACCGAAAGGAGCGCACGACCCCATGC
ATCGATAGATCCTAATCAACCTCTGGATTACAAAATTTGTGAAAGATTGACTGGTATTCTTAACTATGTT
GCTCCTTTTACGCTATGTGGATACGCTGCTTTAATGCCTTTGTATCATGCTATTGCTTCCCGTATGGCTT
TCATTTTCTCCTCCTTGTATAAATCCTGGTTGCTGTCTCTTTATGAGGAGTTGTGGCCCGTTGTCAGGCA
ACGTGGCGTGGTGTGCACTGTGTTTGCTGACGCAACCCCCACTGGTTGGGGCATTGCCACCACCTGTCAG
CTCCTTTCCGGGACTTTCGCTTTCCCCCTCCCTATTGCCACGGCGGAACTCATCGCCGCCTGCCTTGCCC
GCTGCTGGACAGGGGCTCGGCTGTTGGGCACTGACAATTCCGTGGTGTTGTCGGGGAAATCATCGTCCTT
TCCTTGGCTGCTCGCCTGTGTTGCCACCTGGATTCTGCGCGGGACGTCCTTCTGCTACGTCCCTTCGGCC
CTCAATCCAGCGGACCTTCCTTCCCGCGGCCTGCTGCCGGCTCTGCGGCCTCTTCCGCGTCTTCGCCTTC
GCCCTCAGACGAGTCGGATCTCCCTTTGGGCCGCCTCCCCGCCTGAGATCCTTTAAGACCAATGACTTAC
AAGGCAGCTGTAGATCTTAGCCACTTTTTAAAAGAAAAGGGGGGACTGGAAGGGCTAATTCACTCCCAAC
GAAGACAAGATCTGCTTTTTGCTTGTACTGGGTCTCTCTGGTTAGACCAGATCTGAGCCTGGGAGCTCTC
TGGCTAACTAGGGAACCCACTGCTTAAGCCTCAATAAAGCTTGCCTTGAGTGCTTCAAGTAGTGTGTGCC
CGTCTGTTGTGTGACTCTGGTAACTAGAGATCCCTCAGACCCTTTTAGTCAGTGTGGAAAATCTCTAGCA
GTAGTAGTTCATGTCATCTTATTATTCAGTATTTATAACTTGCAAAGAAATGAATATCAGAGAGTGAGAG
GCCCGGGTTAATTAAGGAAAGGGCTAGATCATTCTTGAAGACGAAAGGGCCTCGTGATACGCCTATTTTT
ATAGGTTAATGTCATGATAATAATGGTTTCTTAGACGTCAGGTGGCACTTTTCGGGGAAATGTGCGCGGA
ACCCCTATTTGTTTATTTTTCTAAATACATTCAAATATGTATCCGCTCATGAGACAATAACCCTGATAAA
TGCTTCAATAATATTGAAAAAGGAAGAGTATGAGTATTCAACATTTCCGTGTCGCCCTTATTCCCTTTTT
TGCGGCATTTTGCCTTCCTGTTTTTGCTCACCCAGAAACGCTGGTGAAAGTAAAAGATGCTGAAGATCAG
TTGGGTGCACGAGTGGGTTACATCGAACTGGATCTCAACAGCGGTAAGATCCTTGAGAGTTTTCGCCCCG
AAGAACGTTTTCCAATGATGAGCACTTTTAAAGTTCTGCTATGTGGCGCGGTATTATCCCGTGTTGACGC
CGGGCAAGAGCAACTCGGTCGCCGCATACACTATTCTCAGAATGACTTGGTTGAGTACTCACCAGTCACA
GAAAAGCATCTTACGGATGGCATGACAGTAAGAGAATTATGCAGTGCTGCCATAACCATGAGTGATAACA
CTGCGGCCAACTTACTTCTGACAACGATCGGAGGACCGAAGGAGCTAACCGCTTTTTTGCACAACATGGG
GGATCATGTAACTCGCCTTGATCGTTGGGAACCGGAGCTGAATGAAGCCATACCAAACGACGAGCGTGAC
ACCACGATGCCTGTAGCAATGGCAACAACGTTGCGCAAACTATTAACTGGCGAACTACTTACTCTAGCTT
CCCGGCAACAATTAATAGACTGGATGGAGGCGGATAAAGTTGCAGGACCACTTCTGCGCTCGGCCCTTCC
GGCTGGCTGGTTTATTGCTGATAAATCTGGAGCCGGTGAGCGTGGGTCTCGCGGTATCATTGCAGCACTG
GGGCCAGATGGTAAGCCCTCCCGTATCGTAGTTATCTACACGACGGGGAGTCAGGCAACTATGGATGAAC
GAAATAGACAGATCGCTGAGATAGGTGCCTCACTGATTAAGCATTGGTAACTGTCAGACCAAGTTTACTC
ATATATACTTTAGATTGATTTAAAACTTCATTTTTAATTTAAAAGGATCTAGGTGAAGATCCTTTTTGAT
AATCTCATGACCAAAATCCCTTAACGTGAGTTTTCGTTCCACTGAG
